>Addgene plasmid #138215 | pcDNA3-sACt-mCherry-NES | addgene full sequence | sequence record 307425 | Addgene NGS Result
GACGGATCGGGAGATCTCCCGATCCCCTATGGTGCACTCTCAGTACAATCTGCTCTGATGCCGCATAGTT
AAGCCAGTATCTGCTCCCTGCTTGTGTGTTGGAGGTCGCTGAGTAGTGCGCGAGCAAAATTTAAGCTACA
ACAAGGCAAGGCTTGACCGACAATTGCATGAAGAATCTGCTTAGGGTTAGGCGTTTTGCGCTGCTTCGCG
ATGTACGGGCCAGATATACGCGTTGACATTGATTATTGACTAGTTATTAATAGTAATCAATTACGGGGTC
ATTAGTTCATAGCCCATATATGGAGTTCCGCGTTACATAACTTACGGTAAATGGCCCGCCTGGCTGACCG
CCCAACGACCCCCGCCCATTGACGTCAATAATGACGTATGTTCCCATAGTAACGCCAATAGGGACTTTCC
ATTGACGTCAATGGGTGGAGTATTTACGGTAAACTGCCCACTTGGCAGTACATCAAGTGTATCATATGCC
AAGTACGCCCCCTATTGACGTCAATGACGGTAAATGGCCCGCCTGGCATTATGCCCAGTACATGACCTTA
TGGGACTTTCCTACTTGGCAGTACATCTACGTATTAGTCATCGCTATTACCATGGTGATGCGGTTTTGGC
AGTACATCAATGGGCGTGGATAGCGGTTTGACTCACGGGGATTTCCAAGTCTCCACCCCATTGACGTCAA
TGGGAGTTTGTTTTGGCACCAAAATCAACGGGACTTTCCAAAATGTCGTAACAACTCCGCCCCATTGACG
CAAATGGGCGGTAGGCGTGTACGGTGGGAGGTCTATATAAGCAGAGCTCTCTGGCTAACTAGAGAACCCA
CTGCTTACTGGCTTATCGAAATTAATACGACTCACTATAGGGAGACCCAAGCTTGCGGCCGCCACCATGG
TGCGGGGTTCTCATCATCATCATCATCATGGTATGGCTAGCATGACTGGTGGACAGCAAATGGGTCGGGA
TCTGTACGACGATGACGATAAGGATCCGAGCTCGAGATCTGCAGCTGCCATGGACATGAGTGCCCGAAGG
CAGGAATTACAGGACAGGGCAATCGTCAAGATAGCTGCTCACTTACCGGACCTCATTGTCTATGGAGATT
TCTCTCCCGAGCGGCCGTCAGTGAAATGTTTTGATGGAGTTCTGATGTTTGTCGATATTTCAGGCTTTAC
TGCAATGACTGAGAAGTTCAGCACAGCCATGTACATGGACCGAGGAGCCGAGCAGCTGGTGGAGATCCTC
AACTACTACATAAGTGCGATAGTGGAGAAAGTACTGATTTTTGGAGGAGACATCCTAAAATTTGCAGGTG
ACGCCTTGTTGGCCCTGTGGAAAGTGGAACGAAAGCAACTGAAGAATATCATCACGGTGGTAATTAAATG
CAGCCTGGAGATTCATGGCTTGTTTGAAGCCAAGGAGGTTGAAGAAGGCCTGGATATTCGAGTTAAGATA
GGACTGGCTGCTGGCCACATCACCATGTTGGTCTTTGGGGATGAAACACGGAACTACTTCCTGGTGATTG
GCCAAGCGGTGGATGATGTACGCCTTGCTCAGAACATGGCTCAGATGAATGATGTTATTCTGTCACCAAA
CTGCTGGCAGCTCTGTGATCGGAGCATGATTGAAATCGAGAGGATTCCGGATCAGAGAGCAGTTAAGGTT
AGCTTCTTAAAACCACCCCCAACTTTTAACTTCGACGAGTTTTTTGCCAAGTGTATGGCCTTCATGGATT
ATTATCCTTCTGGTGACCACAAAAACTTCCTAAGGCTTGCCTGCATGCTGGAGTCTGATCCTGAACTCGA
GTTGTCTCTACAAAAGTATGTGATGGAAATCATTTTGAAGCAGATTGATGACAAGCAGCTTCGGGGCTAT
TTATCTGAGCTTCGTCCTGTGACGATCGTGTTTGTGAACTTGATGTTTAAAGAGCAAGACAAAGCAGAAG
TCATAGGATCAGCCATCCAAGCTGCCTGTGTGCACATCACTTCCGTCTTGAAGGTCTTCCGAGGCCAGAT
CAATAAGGTCTTCATGTTTGATAAGGGCTGCTCCTTCCTCTGTGTCTTCGGTTTCCCTGGGGAAAAGGCC
CCTGACGAGATCACTCACGCTTTGGAAAGTGCCGTGGATATATTCGACTTCTGCTCTCAGGTCCACAAAA
TCCGTACTGTCTCCATCGGCGTCGCCAGTGGGATTGTCTTCTGTGGGATCGTTGGACACACTGTGAGACA
CGAGTACACAGTCATTGGCCAAAAGGTCAATATTGCTGCCAGGATGATGATGTATTACCCAGGCATCGTG
ACCTGCGACTCTGTCACATACGATGGCAGCAACCTGCCAGCCTACTTTTTTAAAGAGCTTCCAAAGAAAG
TCATGAAAGGAGTTGCGGACCCCGGACCAGTGTATCAGTGTCTGGGCCTCAATGAGAAAGTCGTCGACAT
GGTGAGCAAGGGCGAAGAGGATAACATGGCCATCATCAAGGAGTTCATGCGCTTCAAGGTGCACATGGAG
GGCTCCGTGAACGGCCACGAGTTCGAGATCGAGGGCGAGGGCGAGGGCCGCCCCTACGAGGGCACCCAGA
CCGCCAAGCTGAAGGTGACCAAGGGTGGCCCCCTGCCCTTCGCCTGGGACATCCTGTCCCCTCAGTTCAT
GTACGGCTCCAAGGCCTACGTGAAGCACCCCGCCGACATCCCCGACTACTTGAAGCTGTCCTTCCCCGAG
GGCTTCAAGTGGGAGCGCGTGATGAACTTCGAGGACGGCGGCGTGGTGACCGTGACCCAGGACTCCTCCC
TGCAGGACGGCGAGTTCATCTACAAGGTGAAGCTGCGCGGCACCAACTTCCCCTCCGACGGCCCCGTAAT
GCAGAAGAAGACCATGGGCTGGGAGGCCTCCTCCGAGCGGATGTACCCCGAGGACGGCGCCCTGAAGGGC
GAGATCAAGCAGAGGCTGAAGCTGAAGGACGGCGGCCACTACGACGCTGAGGTCAAGACCACCTACAAGG
CCAAGAAGCCCGTGCAGCTGCCCGGCGCCTACAACGTCAACATCAAGTTGGACATCACCTCCCACAACGA
GGACTACACCATCGTGGAACAGTACGAACGCGCCGAGGGCCGCCACTCCACCGGCGGCATGGACGAGCTG
TACAAGGAATTCCTGCCCCCCCTGGAGCGCCTGACCCTGTAATCTAGAGGGCCCTATTCTATAGTGTCAC
CTAAATGCTAGAGCTCGCTGATCAGCCTCGACTGTGCCTTCTAGTTGCCAGCCATCTGTTGTTTGCCCCT
CCCCCGTGCCTTCCTTGACCCTGGAAGGTGCCACTCCCACTGTCCTTTCCTAATAAAATGAGGAAATTGC
ATCGCATTGTCTGAGTAGGTGTCATTCTATTCTGGGGGGTGGGGTGGGGCAGGACAGCAAGGGGGAGGAT
TGGGAAGACAATAGCAGGCATGCTGGGGATGCGGTGGGCTCTATGGCTTCTGAGGCGGAAAGAACCAGCT
GGGGCTCTAGGGGGTATCCCC
[124 nt withheld, positions 3522-3645]
C
[91 nt withheld, positions 3647-3737]
A
[49 nt withheld, positions 3739-3787]
CCTTTGACGTTGGAGTCCACGTTCTTT
[37 nt withheld, positions 3815-3851]
ACCCTATCTCGGTCTATTCTTTTGATTTATAAGGGATTTTGCCGATTTCGGCCTATTGGTTAAAAAATGA
GCTGATTTAACAAAAATTTAACGCGAATTAATTCTGTGGAATGTGTGTCAGTTAGGGTGTGGAAAGTCCC
CAGGCTCCCCAGCAGGCAGAAGTATGCAAAGCATGCATCTCAATTAGTCAGCAACCAGGTGTGGAAAGTC
CCCAGGCTCCCCAGCAGGCAGAAGTATGCAAAGCATGCATCTCAATTAGTCAGCAACCATAGTCCCGCCC
CTAACTCCGCCCATCCCGCCCCTAACTCCGCCCAGTTCCGCCCATTCTCCGCCCCATGGCTGACTAATTT
TTTTTATTTATGCAGAGGCCGAGGCCGCCTCTGCCTCTGAGCTATTCCAGAAGTAGTGAGGAGGCTTTTT
TGGAGGCCTAGGCTTTTGCAAAAAGCTCCCGGGAGCTTGTATATCCATTTTCGGATCTGATCAAGAGACA
GGATGAGGATCGTTTCGCATGATTGAACAAGATGGATTGCACGCAGGTTCTCCGGCCGCTTGGGTGGAGA
GGCTATTCGGCTATGACTGGGCACAACAGACAATCGGCTGCTCTGATGCCGCCGTGTTCCGGCTGTCAGC
GCAGGGGCGCCCGGTTCTTTTTGTCAAGACCGACCTGTCCGGTGCCCTGAATGAACTGCAGGACGAGGCA
GCGCGGCTATCGTGGCTGGCCACGACGGGCGTTCCTTGCGCAGCTGTGCTCGACGTTGTCACTGAAGCGG
GAAGGGACTGGCTGCTATTGGGCGAAGTGCCGGGGCAGGATCTCCTGTCATCTCACCTTGCTCCTGCCGA
GAAAGTATCCATCATGGCTGATGCAATGCGGCGGCTGCATACGCTTGATCCGGCTACCTGCCCATTCGAC
CACCAAGCGAAACATCGCATCGAGCGAGCACGTACTCGGATGGAAGCCGGTCTTGTCGATCAGGATGATC
TGGACGAAGAGCATCAGGGGCTCGCGCCAGCCGAACTGTTCGCCAGGCTCAAGGCGCGCATGCCCGACGG
CGAGGATCTCGTCGTGACCCATGGCGATGCCTGCTTGCCGAATATCATGGTGGAAAATGGCCGCTTTTCT
GGATTCATCGACTGTGGCCGGCTGGGTGTGGCGGACCGCTATCAGGACATAGCGTTGGCTACCCGTGATA
TTGCTGAAGAGCTTGGCGGCGAATGGGCTGACCGCTTCCTCGTGCTTTACGGTATCGCCGCTCCCGATTC
GCAGCGCATCGCCTTCTATCGCCTTCTTGACGAGTTCTTCTGAGCGGGACTCTGGGGTTCGAAATGACCG
ACCAAGCGACGCCCAACCTGCCATCACGAGATTTCGATTCCACCGCCGCCTTCTATGAAAGGTTGGGCTT
CGGAATCGTTTTCCGGGACGCCGGCTGGATGATCCTCCAGCGCGGGGATCTCATGCTGGAGTTCTTCGCC
CACCCCAACTTGTTTATTGCAGCTTATAATGGTTACAAATAAAGCAATAGCATCACAAATTTCACAAATA
AAGCATTTTTTTCACTGCATTCTAGTTGTGGTTTGTCCAAACTCATCAATGTATCTTATCATGTCTGTAT
ACCGTCGACCTCTAGCTAGAGCTTGGCGTAATCATGGTCATAGCTGTTTCCTGTGTGAAATTGTTATCCG
CTCACAATTCCACACAACATACGAGCCGGAAGCATAAAGTGTAAAGCCTGGGGTGCCTAATGAGTGAGCT
AACTCACATTAATTGCGTTGCGCTCACTGCCCGCTTTCCAGTCGGGAAACCTGTCGTGCCAGCTGCATTA
ATGAATCGGCCAACGCGCGGGGAGAGGCGGTTTGCGTATTGGGCGCTCTTCCGCTTCCTCGCTCACTGAC
TCGCTGCGCTCGGTCGTTCGGCTGCGGCGAGCGGTATCAGCTCACTCAAAGGCGGTAATACGGTTATCCA
CAGAATCAGGGGATAACGCAGGAAAGAACATGTGAGCAAAAGGCCAGCAAAAGGCCAGGAACCGTAAAAA
GGCCGCGTTGCTGGCGTTTTTCCATAGGCTCCGCCCCCCTGACGAGCATCACAAAAATCGACGCTCAAGT
CAGAGGTGGCGAAACCCGACAGGACTATAAAGATACCAGGCGTTTCCCCCTGGAAGCTCCCTCGTGCGCT
CTCCTGTTCCGACCCTGCCGCTTACCGGATACCTGTCCGCCTTTCTCCCTTCGGGAAGCGTGGCGCTTTC
TCATAGCTCACGCTGTAGGTATCTCAGTTCGGTGTAGGTCGTTCGCTCCAAGCTGGGCTGTGTGCACGAA
CCCCCCGTTCAGCCCGACCGCTGCGCCTTATCCGGTAACTATCGTCTTGAGTCCAACCCGGTAAGACACG
ACTTATCGCCACTGGCAGCAGCCACTGGTAACAGGATTAGCAGAGCGAGGTATGTAGGCGGTGCTACAGA
GTTCTTGAAGTGGTGGCCTAACTACGGCTACACTAGAAGAACAGTATTTGGTATCTGCGCTCTGCTGAAG
CCAGTTACCTTCGGAAAAAGAGTTGGTAGCTCTTGATCCGGCAAACAAACCACCGCTGGTAGCGGTGGTT
TTTTTGTTTGCAAGCAGCAGATTACGCGCAGAAAAAAAGGATCTCAAGAAGATCCTTTGATCTTTTCTAC
GGGGTCTGACGCTCAGTGGAACGAAAACTCACGTTAAGGGATTTTGGTCATGAGATTATCAAAAAGGATC
TTCACCTAGATCCTTTTAAATTAAAAATGAAGTTTTAAATCAATCTAAAGTATATATGAGTAAACTTGGT
CTGACAGTTACCAATGCTTAATCAGTGAGGCACCTATCTCAGCGATCTGTCTATTTCGTTCATCCATAGT
TGCCTGACTCCCCGTCGTGTAGATAACTACGATACGGGAGGGCTTACCATCTGGCCCCAGTGCTGCAATG
ATACCGCGAGACCCACGCTCACCGGCTCCAGATTTATCAGCAATAAACCAGCCAGCCGGAAGGGCCGAGC
GCAGAAGTGGTCCTGCAACTTTATCCGCCTCCATCCAGTCTATTAATTGTTGCCGGGAAGCTAGAGTAAG
TAGTTCGCCAGTTAATAGTTTGCGCAACGTTGTTGCCATTGCTACAGGCATCGTGGTGTCACGCTCGTCG
TTTGGTATGGCTTCATTCAGCTCCGGTTCCCAACGATCAAGGCGAGTTACATGATCCCCCATGTTGTGCA
AAAAAGCGGTTAGCTCCTTCGGTCCTCCGATCGTTGTCAGAAGTAAGTTGGCCGCAGTGTTATCACTCAT
GGTTATGGCAGCACTGCATAATTCTCTTACTGTCATGCCATCCGTAAGATGCTTTTCTGTGACTGGTGAG
TACTCAACCAAGTCATTCTGAGAATAGTGTATGCGGCGACCGAGTTGCTCTTGCCCGGCGTCAATACGGG
ATAATACCGCGCCACATAGCAGAACTTTAAAAGTGCTCATCATTGGAAAACGTTCTTCGGGGCGAAAACT
CTCAAGGATCTTACCGCTGTTGAGATCCAGTTCGATGTAACCCACTCGTGCACCCAACTGATCTTCAGCA
TCTTTTACTTTCACCAGCGTTTCTGGGTGAGCAAAAACAGGAAGGCAAAATGCCGCAAAAAAGGGAATAA
GGGCGACACGGAAATGTTGAATACTCATACTCTTCCTTTTTCAATATTATTGAAGCATTTATCAGGGTTA
TTGTCTCATGAGCGGATACATATTTGAATGTATTTAGAAAAATAAACAAATAGGGGTTCCGCGCACATTT
CCCCGAAAAGTGCCACCTGACGTC
Features (pLannotate 1.2.2; 26 found; start..end, strand, type, name):
     28..80      -  misc_feature   bom (fragment): basis of mobility region from pBR322
    235..614     +  enhancer       CMV enhancer: human cytomegalovirus immediate early enhancer
    615..818     +  promoter       CMV promoter: human cytomegalovirus (CMV) immediate early promoter
    814..847     +  LTR            5' LTR (truncated) (fragment): truncated 5' long terminal repeat (LTR) from HIV-1
    863..881     +  promoter       T7 promoter: promoter for bacteriophage T7 RNA polymerase
    922..942     +  CDS            capTEV™ (fragment): composite tag for in vivo biotinylation, TEV protease cleavage, and 6xHis tagging
    943..975     +  CDS            T7 tag (gene 10 leader): leader peptide from bacteriophage T7 gene 10 promotes efficient translation in E. coli
    979..1002    +  CDS            Xpress™ tag: Xpress™ epitope tag, including an enterokinase recognition and cleavage site
   1036..2442    +  CDS            Adcy10 (fragment): ADCYA_RAT - Also known as Sac. Experimental evidence at protein level: Swiss-Prot protein existence level 1. Catalyzes the formation of the signaling molecule cAMP (PubMed:9874775). May function as sensor that mediates responses to changes in cellular bicarbonate and CO(2) levels (By similarity). Has a critical role in mammalian spermatogenesis by producing the cAMP which regulates cAMP-responsive nuclear factors indispensable for sperm maturation in the epididymis. Induces capacitation, the maturational process that sperm undergo prior to fertilization (By similarity). Involved in ciliary bea
   2449..3156    +  CDS            mCherry: mCherry is a basic (constitutively fluorescent) red fluorescent protein published in 2004, derived from Discosoma sp.. It is reported to be a very rapidly-maturing monomer with low acid sensitivity.
   3163..3189    +  CDS            NES: nuclear export signal from the HIV Rev protein (Fischer et al., 1995)
   3208..3226    -  promoter       SP6 promoter: promoter for bacteriophage SP6 RNA polymerase
   3252..3476    +  polyA_signal   bGH poly(A) signal: bovine growth hormone polyadenylation signal
   3480..3501    +  promoter       SV40 promoter (fragment): SV40 enhancer and early promoter
   3522..3950    +  rep_origin     f1 ori (sequence partly withheld): f1 bacteriophage origin of replication; arrow indicates direction of (+) strand synthesis
   3964..4293    +  promoter       SV40 promoter: SV40 enhancer and early promoter
   4360..5151    +  CDS            neo: KKA2_KLEPN - Also known as kan, nptII. Experimental evidence at protein level: Swiss-Prot protein existence level 1. Resistance to kanamycin, neomycin, paromomycin, ribostamycin, butirosin and gentamicin B. From Klebsiella pneumoniae.
   5175..5333    +  CDS            ble (fragment): BLE_KLEPN - Experimental evidence at protein level: Swiss-Prot protein existence level 1. Binding protein with a strong affinity to the bleomycin family of antibiotics. Binds to CL990; an antimitotic-antibiotic compound. From Klebsiella pneumoniae.
   5328..5449    +  polyA_signal   SV40 poly(A) signal: SV40 polyadenylation signal
   5522..5538    -  protein_bind   lac operator: The lac repressor binds to the lac operator to inhibit transcription in E. coli. This inhibition can be relieved by adding lactose or isopropyl-β-D-thiogalactopyranoside (IPTG). lac repressor encoded by lacI
   5546..5576    -  promoter       lac promoter: promoter for the E. coli lac operon
   5591..5612    -  protein_bind   CAP binding site: CAP binding activates transcription in the presence of cAMP. E. coli catabolite activator protein
   5625..5717    -  CDS            lacI (fragment): lac repressor; lacI; The lac repressor binds to the lac operator to inhibit transcription in E. coli. This inhibition can be relieved by adding lactose or isopropyl-β-D-thiogalactopyranoside (IPTG).
   5900..6488    -  rep_origin     ori: high-copy-number ColE1/pMB1/pBR322/pUC origin of replication
   6659..7519    -  CDS            AmpR: β-lactamase; bla; confers resistance to ampicillin, carbenicillin, and related antibiotics
   7520..7624    -  promoter       AmpR promoter: bla
