[The description below was written by a language model from this plasmid's Addgene catalogue record and pLannotate feature annotations shown in this document.]
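Description:
pcDNA3-sACt-mCherry-NES is a mammalian expression plasmid of about 7.7 kb built on the pcDNA3 backbone. It is propagated in E. coli as a high-copy plasmid through a ColE1/pUC-type origin, with ampicillin selection provided by the β-lactamase gene. An f1 origin is also present. For mammalian cells, an SV40 early promoter drives a neomycin phosphotransferase gene followed by an SV40 polyadenylation signal, which allows G418 selection of stable transfectants.

The expression cassette uses the human CMV immediate-early enhancer and promoter and ends with the bovine growth hormone polyadenylation signal. The open reading frame begins with a backbone-derived leader made up of a 6xHis tag, the T7 gene 10 leader tag and the Xpress epitope, which includes an enterokinase site. Next comes a truncated rat soluble adenylyl cyclase (Adcy10, residues 1–469, "sACt"), cloned between BamHI and XbaI sites. Its C terminus is fused to the monomeric red fluorescent protein mCherry and then to a short nuclear export signal, which the feature table annotates as the HIV Rev type. T7 and SP6 phage promoters flank the insert. Several small annotated fragments (HIV LTR, capTEV, ble, lacI) appear to be short sequence matches from automated annotation rather than functional elements.

The export signal confines the fusion protein to the cytosol, and mCherry lets its expression and localisation be confirmed by fluorescence microscopy. According to the annotation, Adcy10 catalyses cAMP formation and may sense bicarbonate. The construct therefore provides a compartment-targeted source of cAMP, consistent with the associated work on spatiotemporal manipulation of cAMP and the regulation of nuclear PKA.
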