Addgene plasmid #138215: pcDNA3-sACt-mCherry-NES
Purpose: Encodes residues 1-469 of rat soluble adenylyl cyclase (ADCY10) fused to mCherry; cytosol targeted.
Depositing lab: Jin Zhang. Depositing organization: Johns Hopkins University and School of Medicine. Publication: Regulation of nuclear PKA revealed by spatiotemporal manipulation of cyclic AMP. Sample V, DiPilato LM, Yang JH, Ni Q, Saucerman JJ, Zhang J. Nat Chem Biol. 2012 Feb 26;8(4):375-82. doi: 10.1038/nchembio.799. PubMed 22366721.
Backbone
  Vector backbone: pcDNA3
  Backbone size w/o insert (bp): 5499
  Total vector size (bp): 7656
  Vector type: Mammalian Expression
  Selectable markers: Neomycin (select with G418)
Growth in bacteria
  Bacterial resistance: Ampicillin, 100 μg/mL
  Growth temperature: 37°C
  Growth strain: DH5alpha
  Copy number: High Copy
Gene/Insert
  Gene/Insert name: sACt-mCherry-NES (alt name: ADCY10)
  Species: R. norvegicus (rat)
  Insert size (bp): 2157
  Entrez Gene: Adcy10 (a.k.a. Sac)
  Promoter: CMV
  Tag / fusion protein: mCherry (C terminal on insert); Nuclear export signal (NES) (C terminal on insert); 6xHIS - T7 tag (gene 10 leader) - Xpress (TM) tag (N terminal on backbone)
  Cloning method: Restriction Enzyme; 5′ cloning site BamHI (not destroyed); 3′ cloning site XbaI (not destroyed)
  Sequencing primers: 5′ CMV forward; 3′ BGH reverse
Terms and licenses: Academic/Nonprofit Terms; Industry Terms: Not Available to Industry
How to cite: pcDNA3-sACt-mCherry-NES was a gift from Jin Zhang (Addgene plasmid # 138215 ; http://n2t.net/addgene:138215 ; RRID:Addgene_138215)
